Addgene plasmid #168843: pEntry_SARS-CoV-1-nsp14
Purpose: Gateway-compatible Entry vector
Depositing lab: Pascal Falter-Braun. Depositing organization: Helmholtz Munich. Publication: A resource of human coronavirus protein-coding sequences in a flexible, multipurpose Gateway Entry clone collection. Weller B, Lin CW, Pogoutse O, Sauer M, Marin-de la Rosa N, Strobel A, Young V, Knapp JJ, Rayhan A, Falter C, Kim DK, Roth FP, Falter-Braun P. G3 (Bethesda). 2023 Jul 5;13(7):jkad105. doi: 10.1093/g3journal/jkad105. PubMed 37267226.
Backbone
  Vector backbone: pENTR223.1*SfiI
  Backbone size w/o insert (bp): 2800
  Vector type: Gateway-compatible Entry vector
Growth in bacteria
  Bacterial resistance: Spectinomycin, 50 μg/mL
  Growth temperature: 37°C
  Growth strain: DH5alpha
  Copy number: High Copy
Gene/Insert
  Gene/Insert name: SARS-CoV-1-nsp14 (alt name: nsp14)
  Species: Other
  Insert size (bp): 1581
  Entrez Gene: ORF1ab (a.k.a. sarsp1)
  Cloning method: Restriction Enzyme; 5′ cloning site SfiI (unknown if destroyed); 3′ cloning site SfiI (unknown if destroyed)
  Sequencing primers: 5′ M13 uni (-21); 3′ M13 rev (-29)
Resource information
  A portion of this plasmid was derived from a plasmid made by: Synthesized by Twist Bioscience
Terms and licenses: Academic/Nonprofit Terms; Industry Terms: Not Available to Industry
Depositor comments: 5'-linker: SfiI-BamHI-ATG-BamHI (GGCCGTCAaggccaggatccatgggatcc), 3'-linker: PacI-TAA-AsiSI-SfiI (cttaatTAAgacgcgatcgcggcctcatGGGCC).
How to cite: pEntry_SARS-CoV-1-nsp14 was a gift from Pascal Falter-Braun (Addgene plasmid # 168843 ; http://n2t.net/addgene:168843 ; RRID:Addgene_168843)
