[The description below was written by a language model from this plasmid's Addgene catalogue record and pLannotate feature annotations shown in this document.]
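Description:
pEntry_SARS-CoV-1-nsp14 is a Gateway-compatible Entry clone built on the pENTR223.1 backbone, carrying the coding sequence for non-structural protein 14 (nsp14) of SARS-CoV-1, a mature product of the ORF1ab replicase polyprotein. The plasmid is about 4.4 kb according to the sequenced record and is maintained in E. coli at high copy through a ColE1/pUC-type origin, with selection on spectinomycin provided by the aadA (SmR) aminoglycoside adenylyltransferase gene. A class 1 integron Pc promoter fragment and a short gentamicin acetyltransferase remnant lie upstream of the marker. Small lacI and lacZα fragments are backbone vestiges, and rrnB T1 and T2 terminators sit upstream of the attL1 side of the cassette, where they help insulate it from read-through transcription.

The synthesized insert of roughly 1.6 kb was cloned through SfiI sites and sits between attL1 and attL2, so an LR Clonase reaction can transfer it directionally into any attR-containing Destination vector. The automated annotation matches this region to the SARS-CoV replicase polyprotein. Its accompanying functional text describes the 2'-O-methyltransferase, which is a generic note for the polyprotein entry rather than a description of nsp14 itself. Depositor notes describe a 5' linker supplying a start codon flanked by BamHI sites and a 3' linker with PacI, a stop codon and AsiSI. This layout suggests that the start and stop codons can be removed by restriction digest to allow tag fusions, although the record does not say so explicitly. No promoter drives the ORF in the sense direction, as expected for an entry clone, and a T7 promoter lies outside attL2 on the opposite strand. The plasmid belongs to a collection of human coronavirus protein-coding Entry clones intended for flexible transfer into expression and interaction-assay vectors.
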