Features (pLannotate 1.2.2; 12 found; start..end, strand, type, name):
      1..97      +  protein_bind   attL1: mutant version of attL; recombination site for the Gateway® LR reaction LR Clonase™
     82..1710    +  CDS            rep (fragment): R1AB_SARS - Experimental evidence at protein level: Swiss-Prot protein existence level 1. [2'-O-methyltransferase]: Methyltransferase that mediates mRNA cap 2'-O-ribose methylation to the 5'-cap structure of viral mRNAs. N7-methyl guanosine cap is a prerequisite for binding of nsp16. Therefore plays an essential role in viral mRNAs cap methylation which is essential to evade immune system. From Severe acute respiratory syndrome coronavirus (SARS-CoV).
   1742..1840    -  protein_bind   attL2: mutant version of attL; recombination site for the Gateway® LR reaction LR Clonase™
   1858..1876    -  promoter       T7 promoter: promoter for bacteriophage T7 RNA polymerase
   2066..2089    +  promoter       Pc promoter (fragment): intI1 (promoter lies within the coding sequence); class 1 integron promoter
   2265..2321    +  CDS            GmR (fragment): gentamycin acetyltransferase; aacC1; confers resistance to gentamycin
   2328..3119    +  CDS            SmR: aminoglycoside adenylyltransferase (Murphy, 1985); aadA; confers resistance to spectinomycin and streptomycin
   3212..3800    +  rep_origin     ori: high-copy-number ColE1/pMB1/pBR322/pUC origin of replication
   3983..4075    +  CDS            lacI (fragment): lac repressor; lacI; The lac repressor binds to the lac operator to inhibit transcription in E. coli. This inhibition can be relieved by adding lactose or isopropyl-β-D-thiogalactopyranoside (IPTG).
   4130..4157    -  terminator     rrnB T2 terminator: transcription terminator T2 from the E. coli rrnB gene
   4289..4332    +  terminator     rrnB T1 terminator: Escherichia coli rrnB; transcription terminator T1 from the E. coli rrnB gene
   4379..4415    -  CDS            lacZα (fragment): LacZα fragment of β-galactosidase; lacZ fragment
>Addgene plasmid #168843 | pEntry_SARS-CoV-1-nsp14 | addgene full sequence | sequence record 335813 | Addgene NGS Result
CAAATAATGATTTTATTTTGACTGATAGTGACCTGTTCGTTGCAACAAATTGATGAGCAATGCTTTTTTA
TAATGCCAACTTTGTACAAAAAAGCAGAAGGGCCGTCAAGGCCAGGATCCATGGGATCCGCAGAAAATGT
AACTGGACTTTTTAAGGACTGTAGTAAGATCATTACTGGTCTTCATCCTACACAGGCACCTACACACCTC
AGCGTTGATATAAAGTTCAAGACTGAAGGATTATGTGTTGACATACCAGGCATACCAAAGGACATGACCT
ACCGTAGACTCATCTCTATGATGGGTTTCAAAATGAATTACCAAGTCAATGGTTACCCTAATATGTTTAT
CACCCGCGAAGAAGCTATTCGTCACGTTCGTGCGTGGATTGGCTTTGATGTAGAGGGCTGTCATGCAACT
AGAGATGCTGTGGGTACTAACCTACCTCTCCAGCTAGGATTTTCTACAGGTGTTAACTTAGTAGCTGTAC
CGACTGGTTATGTTGACACTGAAAATAACACAGAATTCACCAGAGTTAATGCAAAACCTCCACCAGGTGA
CCAGTTTAAACATCTTATACCACTCATGTATAAAGGCTTGCCCTGGAATGTAGTGCGTATTAAGATAGTA
CAAATGCTCAGTGATACACTGAAAGGATTGTCAGACAGAGTCGTGTTCGTCCTTTGGGCGCATGGCTTTG
AGCTTACATCAATGAAGTACTTTGTCAAGATTGGACCTGAAAGAACGTGTTGTCTGTGTGACAAACGTGC
AACTTGCTTTTCTACTTCATCAGATACTTATGCCTGCTGGAATCATTCTGTGGGTTTTGACTATGTCTAT
AACCCATTTATGATTGATGTTCAGCAGTGGGGCTTTACGGGTAACCTTCAGAGTAACCATGACCAACATT
GCCAGGTACATGGAAATGCACATGTGGCTAGTTGTGATGCTATCATGACTAGATGTTTAGCAGTCCATGA
GTGCTTTGTTAAGCGCGTTGATTGGTCTGTTGAATACCCTATTATAGGAGATGAACTGAGGGTTAATTCT
GCTTGCAGAAAAGTACAACACATGGTTGTGAAGTCTGCATTGCTTGCTGATAAGTTTCCAGTTCTTCATG
ACATTGGAAATCCAAAGGCTATCAAGTGTGTGCCTCAGGCTGAAGTAGAATGGAAGTTCTACGATGCTCA
GCCATGTAGTGACAAAGCTTACAAAATAGAGGAACTCTTCTATTCTTATGCTACACATCACGATAAATTC
ACTGATGGTGTTTGTTTGTTTTGGAATTGTAACGTTGATCGTTACCCAGCCAATGCAATTGTGTGTAGGT
TTGACACAAGAGTCTTGTCAAACTTGAACTTACCAGGCTGTGATGGTGGTAGTTTGTATGTGAATAAGCA
TGCATTCCACACTCCAGCTTTCGATAAAAGTGCATTTACTAATTTAAAGCAATTGCCTTTCTTTTACTAT
TCTGATAGTCCTTGTGAGTCTCATGGCAAACAAGTAGTGTCGGATATTGATTATGTTCCACTCAAATCTG
CTACGTGTATTACACGATGCAATTTAGGTGGTGCTGTTTGCAGACACCATGCAAATGAGTACCGACAGTA
CTTGGATGCATATAATATGATGATTTCTGCTGGATTTAGCCTATGGATTTACAAACAATTTGATACTTAT
AACCTGTGGAATACATTTACCAGGTTACAGCTTAATTAAGACGCGATCGCGGCCTCATGGGCCCAGCTTT
CTTGTACAAAGTTGGCATTATAAAAAATAATTGCTCATCAATTTGTTGCAACGAACAGGTCACTATCAGT
CAAAATAAAATCATTATTTGCCATCCAGCTGATATCCCCTATAGTGAGTCGTATTACATGGTCATAGCTG
TTTCCTGGCAGCTCTGGCCCGTGTCTCAAAATCTCTGATGTTACATTGCACAAGATAAAAATATATCATC
ATGCCTCCTCTAGACCAGCCAGGACAGAAATGCCTCGACTTCGCTGCTACCCAAGGTTGCCGGGTGACGC
ACACCGTGGAAACGGATGAAGGCACGAACCCAGTGGACATAAGCCTGTTCGGTTCGTAAGCTGTAATGCA
AGTAGCGTATGCGCTCACGCAACTGGTCCAGAACCTTGACCGAACGCAGCGGTGGTAACGGCGCAGTGGC
GGTTTTCATGGCTTGTTATGACTGTTTTTTTGGGGTACAGTCTATGCCTCGGGCATCCAAGCAGCAAGCG
CGTTACGCCGTGGGTCGATGTTTGATGTTATGGAGCAGCAACGATGTTACGCAGCAGGGCAGTCGCCCTA
AAACAAAGTTAAACATTATGAGGGAAGCGGTGATCGCCGAAGTATCGACTCAACTATCAGAGGTAGTTGG
CGTCATCGAGCGCCATCTCGAACCGACGTTGCTGGCCGTACATTTGTACGGCTCCGCAGTGGATGGCGGC
CTGAAGCCACACAGTGATATTGATTTGCTGGTTACGGTGACCGTAAGGCTTGATGAAACAACGCGGCGAG
CTTTGATCAACGACCTTTTGGAAACTTCGGCTTCCCCTGGAGAGAGCGAGATTCTCCGCGCTGTAGAAGT
CACCATTGTTGTGCACGACGACATCATTCCGTGGCGTTATCCAGCTAAGCGCGAACTGCAATTTGGAGAA
TGGCAGCGCAATGACATTCTTGCAGGTATCTTCGAGCCAGCCACGATCGACATTGATCTGGCTATCTTGC
TGACAAAAGCAAGAGAACATAGCGTTGCCTTGGTAGGTCCAGCGGCGGAGGAACTCTTTGATCCGGTTCC
TGAACAGGATCTATTTGAGGCGCTAAATGAAACCTTAACGCTATGGAACTCGCCGCCCGACTGGGCTGGC
GATGAGCGAAATGTAGTGCTTACGTTGTCCCGCATTTGGTACAGCGCAGTAACCGGCAAAATCGCGCCGA
AGGATGTCGCTGCCGACTGGGCAATGGAGCGCCTGCCGGCCCAGTATCAGCCCGTCATACTTGAAGCTAG
ACAGGCTTATCTTGGACAAGAAGAAGATCGCTTGGCCTCGCGCGCAGATCAGTTGGAAGAATTTGTCCAC
TACGTGAAAGGCGAGATCACCAAGGTAGTCGGCAAATAACCCTCGAGCCACCCATGACCAAAATCCCTTA
ACGTGAGTTACGCGTCGTTCCACTGAGCGTCAGACCCCGTAGAAAAGATCAAAGGATCTTCTTGAGATCC
TTTTTTTCTGCGCGTAATCTGCTGCTTGCAAACAAAAAAACCACCGCTACCAGCGGTGGTTTGTTTGCCG
GATCAAGAGCTACCAACTCTTTTTCCGAAGGTAACTGGCTTCAGCAGAGCGCAGATACCAAATACTGTTC
TTCTAGTGTAGCCGTAGTTAGGCCACCACTTCAAGAACTCTGTAGCACCGCCTACATACCTCGCTCTGCT
AATCCTGTTACCAGTGGCTGCTGCCAGTGGCGATAAGTCGTGTCTTACCGGGTTGGACTCAAGACGATAG
TTACCGGATAAGGCGCAGCGGTCGGGCTGAACGGGGGGTTCGTGCACACAGCCCAGCTTGGAGCGAACGA
CCTACACCGAACTGAGATACCTACAGCGTGAGCTATGAGAAAGCGCCACGCTTCCCGAAGGGAGAAAGGC
GGACAGGTATCCGGTAAGCGGCAGGGTCGGAACAGGAGAGCGCACGAGGGAGCTTCCAGGGGGAAACGCC
TGGTATCTTTATAGTCCTGTCGGGTTTCGCCACCTCTGACTTGAGCGTCGATTTTTGTGATGCTCGTCAG
GGGGGCGGAGCCTATGGAAAAACGCCAGCAACGCGGCCTTTTTACGGTTCCTGGCCTTTTGCTGGCCTTT
TGCTCACATGTTCTTTCCTGCGTTATCCCCTGATTCTGTGGATAACCGTATTACCGCCTTTGAGTGAGCT
GATACCGCTCGCCGCAGCCGAACGACCGAGCGCAGCGAGTCAGTGAGCGAGGAAGCGGAAGAGCGCCCAA
TACGCAAACCGCCTCTCCCCGCGCGTTGGCCGATTCATTAATGCAGCTGGCACGACAGGTTTCCCGACTG
GAAAGCGGGCAGTGAGCGCAACGCAATTAATACGCGTACCGCTAGCCAGGAAGAGTTTGTAGAAACGCAA
AAAGGCCATCCGTCAGGATGGCCTTCTGCTTAGTTTGATGCCTGGCAGTTTATGGCGGGCGTCCTGCCCG
CCACCCTCCGGGCCGTTGCTTCACAACGTTCAAATCCGCTCCCGGCGGATTTGTCCTACTCAGGAGAGCG
TTCACCGACAAACAACAGATAAAACGAAAGGCCCAGTCTTCCGACTGAGCCTTTCGTTTTATTTGATGCC
TGGCAGTTCCCTACTCTCGCGTTAACGCTAGCATGGATGTTTTCCCAGTCACGACGTTGTAAAACGACGG
CCAGTCTTAAGCTCGGGCCC
