>Addgene plasmid #168843 | pEntry_SARS-CoV-1-nsp14 | depositor partial sequence | sequence record 327250 | gene-specific Insert sequence
GCAGAAAATGTAACTGGACTTTTTAAGGACTGTAGTAAGATCATTACTGGTCTTCATCCTACACAGGCAC
CTACACACCTCAGCGTTGATATAAAGTTCAAGACTGAAGGATTATGTGTTGACATACCAGGCATACCAAA
GGACATGACCTACCGTAGACTCATCTCTATGATGGGTTTCAAAATGAATTACCAAGTCAATGGTTACCCT
AATATGTTTATCACCCGCGAAGAAGCTATTCGTCACGTTCGTGCGTGGATTGGCTTTGATGTAGAGGGCT
GTCATGCAACTAGAGATGCTGTGGGTACTAACCTACCTCTCCAGCTAGGATTTTCTACAGGTGTTAACTT
AGTAGCTGTACCGACTGGTTATGTTGACACTGAAAATAACACAGAATTCACCAGAGTTAATGCAAAACCT
CCACCAGGTGACCAGTTTAAACATCTTATACCACTCATGTATAAAGGCTTGCCCTGGAATGTAGTGCGTA
TTAAGATAGTACAAATGCTCAGTGATACACTGAAAGGATTGTCAGACAGAGTCGTGTTCGTCCTTTGGGC
GCATGGCTTTGAGCTTACATCAATGAAGTACTTTGTCAAGATTGGACCTGAAAGAACGTGTTGTCTGTGT
GACAAACGTGCAACTTGCTTTTCTACTTCATCAGATACTTATGCCTGCTGGAATCATTCTGTGGGTTTTG
ACTATGTCTATAACCCATTTATGATTGATGTTCAGCAGTGGGGCTTTACGGGTAACCTTCAGAGTAACCA
TGACCAACATTGCCAGGTACATGGAAATGCACATGTGGCTAGTTGTGATGCTATCATGACTAGATGTTTA
GCAGTCCATGAGTGCTTTGTTAAGCGCGTTGATTGGTCTGTTGAATACCCTATTATAGGAGATGAACTGA
GGGTTAATTCTGCTTGCAGAAAAGTACAACACATGGTTGTGAAGTCTGCATTGCTTGCTGATAAGTTTCC
AGTTCTTCATGACATTGGAAATCCAAAGGCTATCAAGTGTGTGCCTCAGGCTGAAGTAGAATGGAAGTTC
TACGATGCTCAGCCATGTAGTGACAAAGCTTACAAAATAGAGGAACTCTTCTATTCTTATGCTACACATC
ACGATAAATTCACTGATGGTGTTTGTTTGTTTTGGAATTGTAACGTTGATCGTTACCCAGCCAATGCAAT
TGTGTGTAGGTTTGACACAAGAGTCTTGTCAAACTTGAACTTACCAGGCTGTGATGGTGGTAGTTTGTAT
GTGAATAAGCATGCATTCCACACTCCAGCTTTCGATAAAAGTGCATTTACTAATTTAAAGCAATTGCCTT
TCTTTTACTATTCTGATAGTCCTTGTGAGTCTCATGGCAAACAAGTAGTGTCGGATATTGATTATGTTCC
ACTCAAATCTGCTACGTGTATTACACGATGCAATTTAGGTGGTGCTGTTTGCAGACACCATGCAAATGAG
TACCGACAGTACTTGGATGCATATAATATGATGATTTCTGCTGGATTTAGCCTATGGATTTACAAACAAT
TTGATACTTATAACCTGTGGAATACATTTACCAGGTTACAG
